Addgene plasmid #15421: FLAG-MED20
Depositing lab: Joan Conaway & Ronald Conaway. Depositing organization: Stowers Institute for Medical Research. Publication: Identification of mammalian Mediator subunits with similarities to yeast Mediator subunits Srb5, Srb6, Med11, and Rox3. Sato S, Tomomori-Sato C, Banks CA, Sorokina I, Parmely TJ, Kong SE, Jin J, Cai Y, Lane WS, Brower CS, Conaway RC, Conaway JW. J Biol Chem. 2003 Apr 25. 278(17):15123-7. 10.1074/jbc.C300054200 PubMed 12584197.
Backbone
  Vector backbone: pcDNA3.1 N-FLAG/Hyg
  Backbone manufacturer: Invitrogen, modified at Conaway lab
  Backbone size w/o insert (bp): 5600
  Vector type: Mammalian Expression
  Selectable markers: Hygromycin
Growth in bacteria
  Bacterial resistance: Ampicillin, 100 μg/mL
  Growth temperature: 37°C
  Growth strain: DH5alpha
  Copy number: High Copy
Gene/Insert
  Gene/Insert name: MED20 (alt names: TRFP; SRB2)
  Species: M. musculus (mouse)
  Insert size (bp): 639
  Mutation: N/A
  GenBank ID: BF165981
  Entrez Gene: Med20 (a.k.a. 1110011O05Rik, 2410115I17Rik, AU018348, Trfp)
  Tag / fusion protein: FLAG (N terminal on backbone)
  Cloning method: Restriction Enzyme; 5′ cloning site XhoI (not destroyed); 3′ cloning site BamHI (destroyed during cloning)
  Sequencing primers: 5′ T7; 3′ BGH rev
Terms and licenses: Academic/Nonprofit Terms; Industry Terms: Not Available to Industry
How to cite: FLAG-MED20 was a gift from Joan Conaway & Ronald Conaway (Addgene plasmid # 15421 ; http://n2t.net/addgene:15421 ; RRID:Addgene_15421)
