[The description below was written by a language model from this plasmid's Addgene catalogue record.]
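Description:
FLAG-MED20 is a mammalian expression plasmid built on a laboratory-modified version of the commercial pcDNA3.1 hygromycin vector (pcDNA3.1 N-FLAG/Hyg, about 5.6 kb without insert), in which a FLAG epitope coding sequence has been placed in the backbone upstream of the cloning site. It is propagated in E. coli as a high-copy plasmid under ampicillin selection, and it carries a hygromycin resistance marker that allows selection of stably transfected mammalian cells.

The insert is the 639 bp mouse Med20 coding sequence (also known as TRFP or SRB2), recorded without mutations. It was cloned by restriction digestion between an XhoI site at the 5′ end, which is retained, and a BamHI site at the 3′ end, which was destroyed during cloning. The protein is therefore expressed as an N-terminally FLAG-tagged fusion. The record does not explicitly list the promoter or polyadenylation signal. However, the listed sequencing primers (T7 forward and BGH reverse) fit the standard pcDNA3.1 layout, in which a CMV promoter drives the insert, with a T7 promoter site upstream and a bovine growth hormone polyadenylation signal downstream. No feature table is supplied to confirm these elements.

MED20 is a subunit of the Mediator complex, a transcriptional coactivator that links regulatory factors to RNA polymerase II. The associated publication concerns the identification of mammalian Mediator subunits related to yeast Mediator components. This suggests the construct is used to express epitope-tagged MED20 in mammalian cells, for example in hygromycin-selected lines, for anti-FLAG detection or affinity purification of MED20 and associated Mediator proteins.
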