>Addgene plasmid #15421 | FLAG-MED20 | depositor partial sequence | sequence record 8284 | Author sequence
ATGGGAGTGACGTGTGTGTCCCAGATGCCTGTGGCTGAGGGCAAGAGTCTCCAGCAGACAGTGGAGCTCC
TCACCAAGAAACTGGAGATGCTTGGAGCAGAGAAACAAGGGACATTTTGTGTGGACTGTGAGACTTACCA
CACAGCTGCCTCTACCCTGGGCAGCCAAGGCCAGGCTGGGAAGCTGATGTACGTGATGCATAACTCTGAG
TACCCACTGAGCTGCTTTGCCCTCTTTGAGAATGGCCCTTGCCTCATTGCTGACACCAACTTCGATGTGC
TTATGGTGAAGCTCAAGGGCTTCTTCCAGAGTGCCAAGGCCAGCAAGATTGAGACCCGGGGCACTCGCTA
CCAGTATTGTGACTTCCTGGTGAAGGTGGGCACGGTCACAATGGGGCCCAGTGCCCGTGGCATCTCTGTG
GAGGTGGAGTATGGCCCTTGTGTGGTGGCTAGTGACTGCTGGAGCCTCCTGCTTGAGTTCCTACAGAGTT
TTCTAGGGAGCCACGCACCAGGGGCACCCACAGTATTTGGGAACAGACACGATGCGGTTTATGGGCCAGC
AGATACCATGATACAGTACATGGAACTCTTCAACAAGATCCGAAAACAGCAGCAAGTGCCAGTGGCTGGG
ATCCGTTAG
