>Addgene plasmid #15421 | FLAG-MED20 | addgene partial sequence | sequence record 21873 | T7 5'-TAATACGACTCACTATAGGG-3'
AACTACAAGGGACGATGATGACAAGCTCGAGATGGGAGTGACGTGTGTGTCCCAGATGCCTGTGGCTGAG
GGCAAGAGTCTCCAGCAGACAGTGGAGCTCCTCACCAAGAAACTGGAGATGCTTGGAGCAGAGAAACAAG
GGACATTTTGTGTGGACTGTGAGACTTACCACACAGCTGCCTCTACCCTGGGCAGCCAAGGCCAGGCTGG
GAAGCTGATGTACGTGATGCATAACTCTGAGTACCCACTGAGCTGCTTTGCCCTCTTTGAGAATGGCCCT
TGCCTCATTGCTGACACCAACTTCGATGTGCTTATGGTGAAGCTCAAGGGCTTCTTCCAGAGTGCCAAGG
CCAGCAAGATTGAGACCCGGGGCACTCGCTACCAGTATTGTGACTTCCTGGTGAAGGTGGGCACGGTCAC
AATGGGGCCCAGTGCCCGTGGCATCTCTGTGGAGGTGGAGTATGGCCCTTGTGTGGTGGCTAGTGACTGC
TGGAGCCTCCTGCTTGAGTTCCTACAGAGTTTTCTAGGGAGCCACGCACCAGGGGCACCCACAGTATTTG
GGAACAGACACGATGCGGTTTATGGGCCAGCAGATACCATGATACAGTACATGGAACTCTTCAACAAGAT
CCGAAAACAGTAGCAAGTGCCAGTGGCTGGGATCCGTTAGAGATCCGGTACCGTCGAGTCTAGAGGGCCC
GTTTAAACCCGCTGATCAGCCTCGACTGTGCCTTCTAGTTGCA
